Addgene plasmid #178263: pLKO_HA.NWS.Ollas_mCherry-NLS
Purpose: Nuclear Protein Barcode (nPC) for vector/cell tracking. Contains U6 trRNA cassette for sgRNA cloning. Enables spatial detection of CRISPR screens.
Depositing lab: Brian Brown. Depositing organization: Icahn School of Medicine at Mount Sinai. Publication: Spatial CRISPR genomics identifies regulators of the tumor microenvironment. Dhainaut M, Rose SA, Akturk G, Wroblewska A, Nielsen SR, Park ES, Buckup M, Roudko V, Pia L, Sweeney R, Le Berichel J, Wilk CM, Bektesevic A, Lee BH, Bhardwaj N, Rahman AH, Baccarini A, Gnjatic S, Pe'er D, Merad M, Brown BD. Cell. 2022 Mar 10. pii: S0092-8674(22)00195-7. doi: 10.1016/j.cell.2022.02.015. PubMed 35290801.
Backbone
  Vector backbone: pLKO
  Backbone size w/o insert (bp): 9000
  Vector type: Lentiviral
Growth in bacteria
  Bacterial resistance: Ampicillin, 100 μg/mL
  Growth temperature: 37°C
  Growth strain: NEB Stable
  Copy number: High Copy
Gene/Insert
  Gene/Insert name: nPC Tagged mCherry-NLS
  Species: H. sapiens (human)
  Insert size (bp): 1000
  Promoter: eF1a
  Tag / fusion protein: HA.NWS.Ollas (N terminal on insert); Nuclear Localization Signal (C terminal on insert)
  Cloning method: Restriction Enzyme; 5′ cloning site unknown (unknown if destroyed)
  Sequencing primers: 5′ cctttttgagtttggatcttggttcat
Terms and licenses: Academic/Nonprofit Terms; Industry Terms: Not Available to Industry
Depositor comments: Please visit https://www.biorxiv.org/content/10.1101/2021.07.13.451021v1 for bioRxiv preprint.
How to cite: pLKO_HA.NWS.Ollas_mCherry-NLS was a gift from Brian Brown (Addgene plasmid # 178263 ; http://n2t.net/addgene:178263 ; RRID:Addgene_178263)
