[The description below was written by a language model from this plasmid's Addgene catalogue record and pLannotate feature annotations shown in this document.]
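Description:
pLKO_HA.NWS.Ollas_mCherry-NLS is a lentiviral transfer plasmid built on a pLKO backbone that combines an sgRNA expression cassette with a nuclear protein barcode (nPC) for tracking vectors and transduced cells. It is propagated in E. coli through a high-copy ColE1/pUC-type origin with ampicillin selection (AmpR), and the backbone also carries an f1 origin and an SV40 origin. The sequenced record is about 8.8 kb. The viral portion has a third-generation layout. An RSV promoter drives a truncated HIV-1 5' LTR, followed by the Ψ packaging signal with a gag fragment, the RRE for Rev-dependent RNA export, a cPPT/CTS, a WPRE to enhance transcript expression, and a truncated 3' LTR followed by an SV40 polyadenylation signal. No mammalian drug-selection marker is annotated.

Two expression units sit between the LTRs. A human U6 Pol III promoter lies upstream of the S. pyogenes Cas9 guide RNA scaffold, which forms the site where an sgRNA spacer is cloned. Downstream, the EF-1α promoter drives mCherry carrying an N-terminal combination of three epitope tags (HA, NWS and Ollas) and a C-terminal nuclear localization signal. Automated annotation identified only the HA epitope and mCherry, so the NWS, Ollas and NLS elements rest on the catalogue entry. The epitope combination acts as an antibody-detectable barcode concentrated in the nucleus. When different tag combinations are paired with different guides, the perturbation carried by each cell can be identified in situ by imaging. The stated application is spatial readout of CRISPR screens, and Cas9 must be supplied separately because it is not encoded here.
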