Features (pLannotate 1.2.2; 30 found; start..end, strand, type, name):
    239..331     +  CDS            lacI (fragment): lac repressor; lacI; The lac repressor binds to the lac operator to inhibit transcription in E. coli. This inhibition can be relieved by adding lactose or isopropyl-β-D-thiogalactopyranoside (IPTG).
    344..365     +  protein_bind   CAP binding site: CAP binding activates transcription in the presence of cAMP. E. coli catabolite activator protein
    380..410     +  promoter       lac promoter: promoter for the E. coli lac operon
    418..434     +  protein_bind   lac operator: The lac repressor binds to the lac operator to inhibit transcription in E. coli. This inhibition can be relieved by adding lactose or isopropyl-β-D-thiogalactopyranoside (IPTG). lac repressor encoded by lacI
    479..497     +  promoter       T3 promoter: promoter for bacteriophage T3 RNA polymerase
    525..751     +  promoter       RSV promoter: Rous sarcoma virus enhancer/promoter
    752..932     +  LTR            5' LTR (truncated): truncated 5' long terminal repeat (LTR) from HIV-1
    979..1104    +  misc_feature   HIV-1 Ψ: packaging signal of human immunodeficiency virus type 1
   1088..1451    +  CDS            HIV-1 gag (fragment): gag protein from human immunodeficiency virus 1; gag
   1597..1830    +  misc_feature   RRE: The Rev response element (RRE) of HIV-1 allows for Rev-dependent mRNA export from the nucleus to the cytoplasm.
   2207..2307    +  CDS            Rev (fragment): human immunodeficiency virus 1 (HIV-1) Rev protein; rev; enhances nuclear export of unspliced and incompletely spliced viral mRNAs
   2357..2597    +  promoter       U6 promoter: RNA polymerase III promoter for human U6 snRNA
   2624..2699    +  misc_RNA       gRNA scaffold: guide RNA scaffold for the Streptococcus pyogenes CRISPR/Cas9 system
   2747..2864    +  misc_feature   cPPT/CTS: central polypurine tract and central termination sequence of HIV-1
   2931..2997    +  CDS            small t antigen (fragment): SV40 (simian virus 40) small t antigen
   3004..4182    +  promoter       EF-1α promoter: strong constitutive promoter for human elongation factor EF-1α
   4199..4224    +  misc_feature   MCS (fragment): multiple cloning site
   4243..4269    +  CDS            3xHA (fragment): three tandem HA epitope tags
   4387..5094    +  CDS            mCherry: mCherry is a basic (constitutively fluorescent) red fluorescent protein published in 2004, derived from Discosoma sp.. It is reported to be a very rapidly-maturing monomer with low acid sensitivity.
   5164..5752    +  misc_feature   WPRE: woodchuck hepatitis virus posttranscriptional regulatory element
   5757..5894    +  CDS            nef (fragment): NEF_HV1LA - Experimental evidence at protein level: Swiss-Prot protein existence level 1. Extracellular Nef protein targets CD4(+) T-lymphocytes for apoptosis by interacting with CXCR4 surface receptors. From Human immunodeficiency virus type 1 group M subtype B (isolate Lai) (HIV-1).
   5880..6060    +  LTR            5' LTR (truncated): truncated 5' long terminal repeat (LTR) from HIV-1
   6132..6253    +  polyA_signal   SV40 poly(A) signal: SV40 polyadenylation signal
   6293..6428    +  rep_origin     SV40 ori: SV40 origin of replication
   6449..6467    -  promoter       T7 promoter: promoter for bacteriophage T7 RNA polymerase
   6475..6630    +  CDS            lacZα (fragment): LacZα fragment of β-galactosidase; lacZ fragment
   6635..7063    +  rep_origin     f1 ori (sequence partly withheld): f1 bacteriophage origin of replication; arrow indicates direction of (+) strand synthesis
   7116..7220    +  promoter       AmpR promoter: bla
   7221..8081    +  CDS            AmpR: β-lactamase; bla; confers resistance to ampicillin, carbenicillin, and related antibiotics
   8252..56      +  rep_origin     ori (across the origin): high-copy-number ColE1/pMB1/pBR322/pUC origin of replication
>Addgene plasmid #178263 | pLKO_HA.NWS.Ollas_mCherry-NLS | addgene full sequence | sequence record 353020 | Addgene NGS Result
TCTGACTTGAGCGTCGATTTTTGTGATGCTCGTCAGGGGGGCGGAGCCTATGGAAAAACGCCAGCAACGC
GGCCTTTTTACGGTTCCTGGCCTTTTGCTGGCCTTTTGCTCACATGTTCTTTCCTGCGTTATCCCCTGAT
TCTGTGGATAACCGTATTACCGCCTTTGAGTGAGCTGATACCGCTCGCCGCAGCCGAACGACCGAGCGCA
GCGAGTCAGTGAGCGAGGAAGCGGAAGAGCGCCCAATACGCAAACCGCCTCTCCCCGCGCGTTGGCCGAT
TCATTAATGCAGCTGGCACGACAGGTTTCCCGACTGGAAAGCGGGCAGTGAGCGCAACGCAATTAATGTG
AGTTAGCTCACTCATTAGGCACCCCAGGCTTTACACTTTATGCTTCCGGCTCGTATGTTGTGTGGAATTG
TGAGCGGATAACAATTTCACACAGGAAACAGCTATGACCATGATTACGCCAAGCGCGCAATTAACCCTCA
CTAAAGGGAACAAAAGCTGGAGCTGCAAGCTTAATGTAGTCTTATGCAATACTCTTGTAGTCTTGCAACA
TGGTAACGATGAGTTAGCAACATGCCTTACAAGGAGAGAAAAAGCACCGTGCATGGCGATTGGTGGAAGT
AAGGTGGTACGATCGTGCCTTATTAGGAAGGCAACAGACGGGTCTGACATGGATTGGACGAACCACTGAA
TTGCCGCATTGCAGAGATATTGTATTTAAGTGCCTAGCTCGATACATAAACGGGTCTCTCTGGTTAGACC
AGATCTGAGCCTGGGAGCTCTCTGGCTAACTAGGGAACCCACTGCTTAAGCCTCAATAAAGCTTGCCTTG
AGTGCTTCAAGTAGTGTGTGCCCGTCTGTTGTGTGACTCTGGTAACTAGAGATCCCTCAGACCCTTTTAG
TCAGTGTGGAAAATCTCTAGCAGTGGCGCCCGAACAGGGACTTGAAAGCGAAAGGGAAACCAGAGGAGCT
CTCTCGACGCAGGACTCGGCTTGCTGAAGCGCGCACGGCAAGAGGCGAGGGGCGGCGACTGGTGAGTACG
CCAAAAATTTTGACTAGCGGAGGCTAGAAGGAGAGAGATGGGTGCGAGAGCGTCAGTATTAAGCGGGGGA
GAATTAGATCGCGATGGGAAAAAATTCGGTTAAGGCCAGGGGGAAAGAAAAAATATAAATTAAAACATAT
AGTATGGGCAAGCAGGGAGCTAGAACGATTCGCAGTTAATCCTGGCCTGTTAGAAACATCAGAAGGCTGT
AGACAAATACTGGGACAGCTACAACCATCCCTTCAGACAGGATCAGAAGAACTTAGATCATTATATAATA
CAGTAGCAACCCTCTATTGTGTGCATCAAAGGATAGAGATAAAAGACACCAAGGAAGCTTTAGACAAGAT
AGAGGAAGAGCAAAACAAAAGTAAGACCACCGCACAGCAAGCGGCCGCTGATCTTCAGACCTGGAGGAGG
AGATATGAGGGACAATTGGAGAAGTGAATTATATAAATATAAAGTAGTAAAAATTGAACCATTAGGAGTA
GCACCCACCAAGGCAAAGAGAAGAGTGGTGCAGAGAGAAAAAAGAGCAGTGGGAATAGGAGCTTTGTTCC
TTGGGTTCTTGGGAGCAGCAGGAAGCACTATGGGCGCAGCGTCAATGACGCTGACGGTACAGGCCAGACA
ATTATTGTCTGGTATAGTGCAGCAGCAGAACAATTTGCTGAGGGCTATTGAGGCGCAACAGCATCTGTTG
CAACTCACAGTCTGGGGCATCAAGCAGCTCCAGGCAAGAATCCTGGCTGTGGAAAGATACCTAAAGGATC
AACAGCTCCTGGGGATTTGGGGTTGCTCTGGAAAACTCATTTGCACCACTGCTGTGCCTTGGAATGCTAG
TTGGAGTAATAAATCTCTGGAACAGATTTGGAATCACACGACCTGGATGGAGTGGGACAGAGAAATTAAC
AATTACACAAGCTTAATACACTCCTTAATTGAAGAATCGCAAAACCAGCAAGAAAAGAATGAACAAGAAT
TATTGGAATTAGATAAATGGGCAAGTTTGTGGAATTGGTTTAACATAACAAATTGGCTGTGGTATATAAA
ATTATTCATAATGATAGTAGGAGGCTTGGTAGGTTTAAGAATAGTTTTTGCTGTACTTTCTATAGTGAAT
AGAGTTAGGCAGGGATATTCACCATTATCGTTTCAGACCCACCTCCCAACCCCGAGGGGACCCGACAGGC
CCGAAGGAATAGAAGAAGAAGGTGGAGAGAGAGACAGAGACAGATCCATTCGATTAGTGAACGGATCTCG
ACGGTATCGATCACGAGACTAGTATCGAGCGGCCGCCCCCTTCACCGAGGGCCTATTTCCCATGATTCCT
TCATATTTGCATATACGATACAAGGCTGTTAGAGAGATAATTGGAATTAATTTGACTGTAAACACAAAGA
TATTAGTACAAAATACGTGACGTAGAAAGTAATAATTTCTTGGGTAGTTTGCAGTTTTAAAATTATGTTT
TAAAATGGACTATCATATGCTTACCGTAACTTGAAAGTATTTCGATTTCTTGGCTTTATATATCTTGTGG
AAAGGACGAAACACCGGGTCTTCGAGAAGACCTGTTTTAGAGCTAGAAATAGCAAGTTAAAATAAGGCTA
GTCCGTTATCAACTTGAAAAAGTGGCACCGAGTCGGTGCTTTTTTTAATTCTCGACCTCGAGACAAATGG
CAGTATTCATCCACAATTTTAAAAGAAAAGGGGGGATTGGGGGGTACAGTGCAGGGGAAAGAATAGTAGA
CATAATAGCAACAGACATACAAACTAAAGAATTACAAAAACAAATTACAAAAATTCAAAATTTTCGGGTT
TATTACAGGGACAGCAGAGATCCACTTTGGCCGCGGCTCGAGGCGATAAGCTTTGCAAAGATGGATAAAG
TTTTAAACAGAGAGGAATCTTTGCAGCTAATGGACCTTCTAGGTCTTGAAAGGAGTGGGAATTGGCTCCG
GTGCCCGTCAGTGGGCAGAGCGCACATCGCCCACAGTCCCCGAGAAGTTGGGGGGAGGGGTCGGCAATTG
AACCGGTGCCTAGAGAAGGTGGCGCGGGGTAAACTGGGAAAGTGATGTCGTGTACTGGCTCCGCCTTTTT
CCCGAGGGTGGGGGAGAACCGTATATAAGTGCAGTAGTCGCCGTGAACGTTCTTTTTCGCAACGGGTTTG
CCGCCAGAACACAGGTAAGTGCCGTGTGTGGTTCCCGCGGGCCTGGCCTCTTTACGGGTTATGGCCCTTG
CGTGCCTTGAATTACTTCCACCTGGCTGCAGTACGTGATTCTTGATCCCGAGCTTCGGGTTGGAAGTGGG
TGGGAGAGTTCGAGGCCTTGCGCTTAAGGAGCCCCTTCGCCTCGTGCTTGAGTTGAGGCCTGGCCTGGGC
GCTGGGGCCGCCGCGTGCGAATCTGGTGGCACCTTCGCGCCTGTCTCGCTGCTTTCGATAAGTCTCTAGC
CATTTAAAATTTTTGATGACCTGCTGCGACGCTTTTTTTCTGGCAAGATAGTCTTGTAAATGCGGGCCAA
GATCTGCACACTGGTATTTCGGTTTTTGGGGCCGCGGGCGGCGACGGGGCCCGTGCGTCCCAGCGCACAT
GTTCGGCGAGGCGGGGCCTGCGAGCGCGGCCACCGAGAATCGGACGGGGGTAGTCTCAAGCTGGCCGGCC
TGCTCTGGTGCCTGGCCTCGCGCCGCCGTGTATCGCCCCGCCCTGGGCGGCAAGGCTGGCCCGGTCGGCA
CCAGTTGCGTGAGCGGAAAGATGGCCGCTTCCCGGCCCTGCTGCAGGGAGCTCAAAATGGAGGACGCGGC
GCTCGGGAGAGCGGGCGGGTGAGTCACCCACACAAAGGAAAAGGGCCTTTCCGTCCTCAGCCGTCGCTTC
ATGTGACTCCACGGAGTACCGGGCGCCGTCCAGGCACCTCGATTAGTTCTCGAGCTTTTGGAGTACGTCG
TCTTTAGGTTGGGGGGAGGGGTTTTATGCGATGGAGTTTCCCCACACTGAGTGGGTGGAGACTGAAGTTA
GGCCAGCTTGGCACTTGATGTAATTCTCCTTGGAATTTGCCCTTTTTGAGTTTGGATCTTGGTTCATTCT
CAAGCCTCAGACAGTGGTTCAAAGTTTTTTTCTTCCATTTCAGGTGTCGTGAGGAATTCTGCAGTCGATC
GACGGTACCGCGGGCCCGGGATCCACGGTCGCCACCATGGGCTACCCATACGATGTGCCAGATTACGCTG
GAGGAGGCGGGGGAGGGAACTGGTCCCACCCCCAATTCGAGAAAGGAGGAGGCGGGGGAGGGAGCGGCTT
CGCCAACGAGCTGGGCCCCAGGCTGATGGGCAAGTGCGGCATGCTGATGGTGAGCAAGGGCGAGGAGGAT
AACATGGCCATCATCAAGGAGTTCATGCGCTTCAAGGTGCACATGGAGGGCTCCGTGAACGGCCACGAGT
TCGAGATCGAGGGCGAGGGCGAGGGCCGCCCCTACGAGGGCACCCAGACCGCCAAGCTGAAGGTGACCAA
GGGTGGCCCCCTGCCCTTCGCCTGGGACATCCTGTCCCCTCAGTTCATGTACGGCTCCAAGGCCTACGTG
AAGCACCCCGCCGACATCCCCGACTACTTGAAGCTGTCCTTCCCCGAGGGCTTCAAGTGGGAGCGCGTGA
TGAACTTCGAGGACGGCGGCGTGGTGACCGTGACCCAGGACTCCTCCCTGCAGGACGGCGAGTTCATCTA
CAAGGTGAAGCTGCGCGGCACCAACTTCCCCTCCGACGGCCCCGTAATGCAGAAGAAGACCATGGGCTGG
GAGGCCTCCTCCGAGCGGATGTACCCCGAGGACGGCGCCCTGAAGGGCGAGATCAAGCAGAGGCTGAAGC
TGAAGGACGGCGGCCACTACGACGCTGAGGTCAAGACCACCTACAAGGCCAAGAAGCCCGTGCAGCTGCC
CGGCGCCTACAACGTCAACATCAAGTTGGACATCACCTCCCACAACGAGGACTACACCATCGTGGAACAG
TACGAACGCGCCGAGGGCCGCCACTCCACCGGCGGCATGGACGAGCTGTACAAGAAACGGCCAGCCGAGG
ATATGGAGGAAGAACAAGCCTTTAAACGATCTCGATAAAGCGGCCGCGTCGACAATCAACCTCTGGATTA
CAAAATTTGTGAAAGATTGACTGGTATTCTTAACTATGTTGCTCCTTTTACGCTATGTGGATACGCTGCT
TTAATGCCTTTGTATCATGCTATTGCTTCCCGTATGGCTTTCATTTTCTCCTCCTTGTATAAATCCTGGT
TGCTGTCTCTTTATGAGGAGTTGTGGCCCGTTGTCAGGCAACGTGGCGTGGTGTGCACTGTGTTTGCTGA
CGCAACCCCCACTGGTTGGGGCATTGCCACCACCTGTCAGCTCCTTTCCGGGACTTTCGCTTTCCCCCTC
CCTATTGCCACGGCGGAACTCATCGCCGCCTGCCTTGCCCGCTGCTGGACAGGGGCTCGGCTGTTGGGCA
CTGACAATTCCGTGGTGTTGTCGGGGAAGCTGACGTCCTTTCCATGGCTGCTCGCCTGTGTTGCCACCTG
GATTCTGCGCGGGACGTCCTTCTGCTACGTCCCTTCGGCCCTCAATCCAGCGGACCTTCCTTCCCGCGGC
CTGCTGCCGGCTCTGCGGCCTCTTCCGCATCTTCGCCTTCGCCCTCAGACGAGTCGGATCTCCCTTTGGG
CCGCCTCCCCGCCTGGGTACCTTTAAGACCAATGACTTACAAGGCAGCTGTAGATCTTAGCCACTTTTTA
AAAGAAAAGGGGGGACTGGAAGGGCTAATTCACTCCCAACGAAGATAAGATCTGCTTTTTGCTTGTACTG
GGTCTCTCTGGTTAGACCAGATCTGAGCCTGGGAGCTCTCTGGCTAACTAGGGAACCCACTGCTTAAGCC
TCAATAAAGCTTGCCTTGAGTGCTTCAAGTAGTGTGTGCCCGTCTGTTGTGTGACTCTGGTAACTAGAGA
TCCCTCAGACCCTTTTAGTCAGTGTGGAAAATCTCTAGCAGTAGTAGTTCATGTCATCTTATTATTCAGT
ATTTATAACTTGCAAAGAAATGAATATCAGAGAGTGAGAGGAACTTGTTTATTGCAGCTTATAATGGTTA
CAAATAAAGCAATAGCATCACAAATTTCACAAATAAAGCATTTTTTTCACTGCATTCTAGTTGTGGTTTG
TCCAAACTCATCAATGTATCTTATCATGTCTGGCTCTAGCTATCCCGCCCCTAACTCCGCCCATCCCGCC
CCTAACTCCGCCCAGTTCCGCCCATTCTCCGCCCCATGGCTGACTAATTTTTTTTATTTATGCAGAGGCC
GAGGCCGCCTCGGCCTCTGAGCTATTCCAGAAGTAGTGAGGAGGCTTTTTTGGAGGCCTAGGGACGTACC
CAATTCGCCCTATAGTGAGTCGTATTACGCGCGCTCACTGGCCGTCGTTTTACAACGTCGTGACTGGGAA
AACCCTGGCGTTACCCAACTTAATCGCCTTGCAGCACATCCCCCTTTCGCCAGCTGGCGTAATAGCGAAG
AGGCCCGCACCGATCGCCCTTCCCAACAGTTGCGCAGCCTGAATGGCGAATGGG
[124 nt withheld, positions 6635-6758]
C
[91 nt withheld, positions 6760-6850]
A
[49 nt withheld, positions 6852-6900]
CCTTTGACGTTGGAGTCCACGTTCTTT
[37 nt withheld, positions 6928-6964]
ACCCTATCTCGGTCTATTCTTTTGATTTATAAGGGATTTTGCCGATTTCGGCCTATTGGTTAAAAAATGA
GCTGATTTAACAAAAATTTAACGCGAATTTTAACAAAATATTAACGCTTACAATTTAGGTGGCACTTTTC
GGGGAAATGTGCGCGGAACCCCTATTTGTTTATTTTTCTAAATACATTCAAATATGTATCCGCTCATGAG
ACAATAACCCTGATAAATGCTTCAATAATATTGAAAAAGGAAGAGTATGAGTATTCAACATTTCCGTGTC
GCCCTTATTCCCTTTTTTGCGGCATTTTGCCTTCCTGTTTTTGCTCACCCAGAAACGCTGGTGAAAGTAA
AAGATGCTGAAGATCAGTTGGGTGCACGAGTGGGTTACATCGAACTGGATCTCAACAGCGGTAAGATCCT
TGAGAGTTTTCGCCCCGAAGAACGTTTTCCAATGATGAGCACTTTTAAAGTTCTGCTATGTGGCGCGGTA
TTATCCCGTATTGACGCCGGGCAAGAGCAACTCGGTCGCCGCATACACTATTCTCAGAATGACTTGGTTG
AGTACTCACCAGTCACAGAAAAGCATCTTACGGATGGCATGACAGTAAGAGAATTATGCAGTGCTGCCAT
AACCATGAGTGATAACACTGCGGCCAACTTACTTCTGACAACGATCGGAGGACCGAAGGAGCTAACCGCT
TTTTTGCACAACATGGGGGATCATGTAACTCGCCTTGATCGTTGGGAACCGGAGCTGAATGAAGCCATAC
CAAACGACGAGCGTGACACCACGATGCCTGTAGCAATGGCAACAACGTTGCGCAAACTATTAACTGGCGA
ACTACTTACTCTAGCTTCCCGGCAACAATTAATAGACTGGATGGAGGCGGATAAAGTTGCAGGACCACTT
CTGCGCTCGGCCCTTCCGGCTGGCTGGTTTATTGCTGATAAATCTGGAGCCGGTGAGCGTGGGTCTCGCG
GTATCATTGCAGCACTGGGGCCAGATGGTAAGCCCTCCCGTATCGTAGTTATCTACACGACGGGGAGTCA
GGCAACTATGGATGAACGAAATAGACAGATCGCTGAGATAGGTGCCTCACTGATTAAGCATTGGTAACTG
TCAGACCAAGTTTACTCATATATACTTTAGATTGATTTAAAACTTCATTTTTAATTTAAAAGGATCTAGG
TGAAGATCCTTTTTGATAATCTCATGACCAAAATCCCTTAACGTGAGTTTTCGTTCCACTGAGCGTCAGA
CCCCGTAGAAAAGATCAAAGGATCTTCTTGAGATCCTTTTTTTCTGCGCGTAATCTGCTGCTTGCAAACA
AAAAAACCACCGCTACCAGCGGTGGTTTGTTTGCCGGATCAAGAGCTACCAACTCTTTTTCCGAAGGTAA
CTGGCTTCAGCAGAGCGCAGATACCAAATACTGTTCTTCTAGTGTAGCCGTAGTTAGGCCACCACTTCAA
GAACTCTGTAGCACCGCCTACATACCTCGCTCTGCTAATCCTGTTACCAGTGGCTGCTGCCAGTGGCGAT
AAGTCGTGTCTTACCGGGTTGGACTCAAGACGATAGTTACCGGATAAGGCGCAGCGGTCGGGCTGAACGG
GGGGTTCGTGCACACAGCCCAGCTTGGAGCGAACGACCTACACCGAACTGAGATACCTACAGCGTGAGCT
ATGAGAAAGCGCCACGCTTCCCGAAGGGAGAAAGGCGGACAGGTATCCGGTAAGCGGCAGGGTCGGAACA
GGAGAGCGCACGAGGGAGCTTCCAGGGGGAAACGCCTGGTATCTTTATAGTCCTGTCGGGTTTCGCCACC
